>Addgene plasmid #189646 | pRPS5A-PTP-3Xflag- psa A Left -G1397_C ABE | addgene full sequence | sequence record 370915 | Addgene NGS Result
CGTTCAACTTTTCTATACAAAGTTGAAGATCTGACTCAACTTTTGATTCGCTATTTGCAGTGCACCTGTG
GCGTTCATCACATCTTTTGTGACACTGTTTGCACTGGTCATTGCTATTACAAAGGACCTTCCTGATGTTG
AAGGAGATCGAAAGTAAGTAACTGCACGCATAACCATTTTCTTTCCGCTCTTTGGCTCAATCCATTTGAC
AGTCAAAGACAATGTTTAACCAGCTCCGTTTGATATATTGTCTTTATGTGTTTGTTCAAGCATGTTTAGT
TAATCATGCCTTTGATTGATCTTGAATAGGTTCCAAATATCAACCCTGGCAACAAAACTTGGAGTGAGAA
ACATTGCATTCCTCGGTTCTGGACTTCTGCTAGTAAATTATGTTTCAGCCATATCACTAGCTTTCTACAT
GCCTCAGGTGAATTCATCTATTTCCGTCTTAACTATTTCGGTTAATTAAAGCACGAACACCATTACTGCA
TGTAGAAGCTTGATAAACTATCGCCACCAATTTATTTTTGTTGCGATATTGTTACTTTCCTCAGTATGCA
GCTTTGAAAAGACCAACCCTCTTATCCTTTAACAATGAACAGGTTTTTAGAGGTAGCTTGATGATTCCTG
CACATGTGATCTTGGCTTCAGGCTTAATTTTCCAGGTAAAGCATTATGAGATACTCTTATATCTCTTACA
TACTTTTGAGATAATGCACAAGAACTTCATAACTATATGCTTTAGTTTCTGCATTTGACACTGCCAAATT
CATTAATCTCTAATATCTTTGTTGTTGATCTTTGGTAGACATGGGTACTAGAAAAAGCAAACTACACCAA
GGTAAAATACTTTTGTACAAACATAAACTCGTTATCACGGAACATCAATGGAGTGTATATCTAACGGAGT
GTAGAAACATTTGATTATTGCAGGAAGCTATCTCAGGATATTATCGGTTTATATGGAATCTCTTCTACGC
AGAGTATCTGTTATTCCCCTTCCTCTAGCTTTCAATTTCATGGTGAGGATATGCAGTTTTCTTTGTATAT
CATTCTTCTTCTTCTTTGTAGCTTGGAGTCAAAATCGGTTCCTTCATGTACATACATCAAGGATATGTCC
TTCTGAATTTTTATATCTTGCAATAAAAATGCTTGTACCAATTGAAACACCAGCTTTTTGAGTTCTATGA
TCACTGACTTGGTTCTAACCAAAAAAAAAAAAATGTTTAATTTACATATCTAAAAGTAGGTTTAGGGAAA
CCTAAACAGTAAAATATTTGTATATTATTCGAATTTCACTCATCATAAAAACTTAAATTGCACCATAAAA
TTTTGTTTTACTATTAATGATGTAATTTGTGTAACTTAAGATAAAAATAATATTCCGTAAGTTAACCGGC
TAAAACCACGTATAAACCAGGGAACCTGTTAAACCGGTTCTTTACTGGATAAAGAAATGAAAGCCCATGT
AGACAGCTCCATTAGAGCCCAAACCCTAAATTTCTCATCTATATAAAAGGAGTGACATTAGGGTTTTTGT
TCGTCCTCTTAAAGCTTCTCGTTTTCTCTGCCGTCTCTCTCATTCGCGCGACGCAAACGATCTTCAGGTG
ATCTTCTTTCTCCAAATCCTCTCTCATAACTCTGATTTCGTACTTGTGTATTTGAGCTCACGCTCTGTTT
CTCTCACCACAGCCATGGATTCACAGCTAGTCTTGTCTCTGAAGCTGAATCCAAGCTTCACTCCTCTTTC
TCCTCTCTTCCCTTTCACTCCATGTTCTTCTTTTTCGCCGTCGCTCCGGTTTTCTTCTTGCTACTCCCGC
CGCCTCTATTCTCCGGTTACCGTCTACGCCGCGAAGGACTACAAAGACCATGACGGTGATTATAAAGATC
ATGACATCGATTACAAGGATGACGATGACAAGCCCGGGGATCTACGCACGCTCGGCTACAGCCAGCAGCA
ACAGGAGAAGATCAAACCGAAGGTTCGTTCGACAGTGGCGCAGCACCACGAGGCACTGGTCGGCCATGGG
TTTACACACGCGCACATCGTTGCGCTCAGCCAACACCCGGCAGCGTTAGGGACCGTCGCTGTCAAGTATC
AGGACATGATCGCAGCGTTGCCAGAGGCGACACACGAAGCGATCGTTGGCGTCGGCAAACAGTGGTCCGG
CGCACGCGCTCTGGAGGCCTTGCTCACGGTGGCGGGAGAGTTGAGAGGTCCACCGTTACAGTTGGACACA
GGCCAACTTCTCAAGATTGCAAAACGTGGCGGCGTGACCGCAGTGGAGGCAGTGCATGCATGGCGCAATG
CACTGACGGGTGCCCCCCTGAACCTCACACCTGCCCAAGTCGTCGCAATCGCCTCCCACGACGGCGGCAA
GCAGGCATTGGAAACCGTGCAAAGACTTTTGCCAGTGCTGTGCCAAGCACACGGCCTCACCCCAGCACAA
GTGGTGGCTATCGCTAGCAACGGTGGGGGCAAGCAGGCCCTTGAGACAGTTCAGAGGCTCCTTCCTGTTC
TCTGTCAGGATCATGGTTTGACACCAGATCAGGTGGTCGCTATTGCTTCCAACAATGGCGGGAAACAAGC
TTTGGAGACTGTGCAACGGTTGCTGCCTGTTCTCTGCCAGGACCACGGGTTGACACCCGCCCAGGTGGTC
GCTATCGCTTCAAATAACGGCGGCAAGCAAGCTCTTGAAACCGTGCAAAGACTCTTGCCAGTTTTGTGTC
AAGATCATGGGTTGACTCCCGAACAAGTTGTTGCTATTGCCTCTAATGGAGGGGGAAAACAAGCTCTGGA
AACCGTTCAAAGGTTGCTCCCTGTCCTCTGCCAGGCACATGGTCTGACCCCAGCCCAGGTCGTGGCTATT
GCCAGTAATGGGGGCGGCAAGCAGGCCCTTGAGACTGTCCAGCGGTTGCTCCCTGTGCTTTGCCAAGATC
ATGGATTGACACCAGCTCAGGTTGTTGCTATTGCATCTCACGACGGCGGAAAGCAAGCTCTCGAGACAGT
CCAGAGGTTGCTTCCTGTCCTTTGCCAGGACCACGGTCTTACACCTGACCAAGTTGTCGCCATCGCCTCC
CATGATGGTGGGAAACAGGCCCTGGAAACTGTGCAGCGCCTTCTGCCTGTCCTCTGTCAGGCCCACGGAT
TGACACCCGAGCAGGTGGTCGCCATTGCTTCTAACAACGGGGGCAAGCAGGCACTTGAGACTGTCCAGAG
GCTCCTCCCCGTTCTTTGTCAAGCACATGGCCTTACACCAGCTCAGGTCGTCGCTATTGCAAGTAACAAC
GGAGGCAAACAGGCCTTGGAGACAGTCCAAAGACTCCTCCCAGTTCTTTGCCAGGCCCACGGTCTTACTC
CCGATCAAGTGGTGGCAATCGCTTCCCATGATGGTGGAAAGCAGGCCTTGGAAACTGTGCAGAGGCTGCT
CCCCGTTTTGTGCCAAGACCACGGATTGACCCCTGCACAGGTGGTTGCTATCGCTTCCAATAATGGAGGG
AAGCAAGCACTTGAGACAGTGCAGCGCTTGCTGCCTGTTCTGTGTCAGGCCCACGGCTTGACTCCAGATC
AGGTGGTGGCTATCGCTAGTAATATTGGAGGAAAGCAAGCCCTCGAAACCGTTCAACGGCTGTTGCCAGT
GCTCTGTCAGGCCCATGGTCTTACCCCCGACCAGGTTGTGGCAATTGCTTCCAACATCGGCGGGAAGCAA
GCACTCGAGACAGTGCAAAGACTTCTTCCCGTTCTCTGTCAAGCTCACGGATTGACCCCTGCACAAGTCG
TCGCCATTGCCAGCCATGACGGGGGTAAACAAGCCCTCGAGACTGTCCAACGCTTGCTCCCTGTGTTGTG
CCAGGCTCATGGGCTCACTCCTGAACAGGTGGTGGCTATTGCTTCTAACAATGGGGGTAAACAAGCCTTG
GAAACAGTTCAGCGCCTTCTGCCAGTGCTCTGCCAGGCTCATGGCTTGACCCCCGATCAGGTCGTCGCAA
TCGCATCTAACATCGGGGGCAAGCAAGCACTGGAAACAGTGCAGAGGCTCTTGCCCGTTCTCTGTCAAGA
CCACGGACTTACCCCCGACCAGGTGGTCGCAATCGCCTCCAACATAGGTGGAAAACAGGCTCTCGAGACA
GTTCAAAGGTTGCTCCCTGTGTTGTGCCAAGCTCACGGTCTGACTCCGGAACAGGTGGTGGCGATTGCAA
GCAACGGCGGCGGCAAACAGGCTCTAGAGAGCATTGTTGCCCAGCTCTCCAGACCTGATCCGGCGCTAGC
CGCGTTGACAAATGATCATCTTGTTGCTCTTGCTTGTCTTGGCGGACGACCTGCCCTGGATGCTGTGAAA
AAGGGGTTGGGGGGATCCGGCAGTGCCATACCTGTGAAGCGGGGAGCAACAGGGGAGACAAAGGTGTTCA
CAGGCAACTCTAACAGTCCAAAGAGCCCCACCAAAGGCGGGTGTTCAGGAAGCGAAACTCCTGGTACCTC
AGAGTCCGCTACTCCCGAATCCTCTGAGGTGGAGTTTTCCCACGAGTACTGGATGAGACATGCCCTGACC
CTGGCCAAGAGGGCACGGGATGAGAGGGAGGTGCCTGTGGGAGCCGTGCTGGTGCTGAACAATAGAGTGA
TCGGCGAGGGCTGGAACAGAGCCATCGGCCTGCACGACCCAACAGCCCATGCCGAAATTATGGCCCTGAG
ACAGGGCGGCCTGGTCATGCAGAACTACAGACTGATTGACGCCACCCTGTACGTGACATTCGAGCCTTGC
GTGATGTGCGCCGGCGCCATGATCCACTCTAGGATCGGCCGCGTGGTGTTTGGCGTGAGGAACTCAAAAA
GAGGCGCCGCAGGCTCCCTGATGAACGTGCTGAACTACCCCGGCATGAATCACCGCGTCGAAATTACCGA
GGGAATCCTGGCAGATGAATGTGCCGCCCTGCTGTGCGATTTCTATCGGATGCCTAGACAGGTGTTCAAT
GCTCAGAAGAAGGCCCAGAGCTCCATCAACTAGGGTACCTGATAATCGATATCCCGCGGCCATGCTAGAG
TCCGCAAAAATCACCAGTCTCTCTCTACAAATCTATCTCTCTCTATTTTTCTCCAGAATAATGTGTGAGT
AGTTCCCAGATAAGGGAATTAGGGTTCTTATAGGGTTTCGCTCATGTGTTGAGCATATAAGAAACCCTTA
GTATGTATTTGTATTTGTAAAATACTTCTATCAATAAAATTTCTAATTCCTAAAACCAAAATCCAGTGAC
CTGCAGGCATGCGACGTCCGTCGGGCCCAAGCTTAGCTTGAGCTTGGATCAGATTGTCGTTTCCCGCCTT
CAGTTTAAACTATCAGTGTTTGACAGGATATATTGGCGGGTAAACCTAAGAGAAAAGAGCGTTTATTAGA
ATAATCGGATATTTAAAAGGGCGTGAAAAGGTTTATCCGTTCGTCCATTTGTATGTGCATGCCAACCACA
GGGTTCCCCTCGGGATCAAAGTACTTTAAAGTACTTTAAAGTACTTTAAAGTACTTTGATCCAACCCCTC
CGCTGCTATAGTGCAGTCGGCTTCTGACGTTCAGTGCAGCCGTCTTCTGAAAACGACATGTCGCACAAGT
CCTAAGTTACGCGACAGGCTGCCGCCCTGCCCTTTTCCTGGCGTTTTCTTGTCGCGTGTTTTAGTCGCAT
AAAGTAGAATACTTGCGACTAGAACCGGAGACATTACGCCATGAACAAGAGCGCCGCCGCTGGCCTGCTG
GGCTATGCCCGCGTCAGCACCGACGACCAGGACTTGACCAACCAACGGGCCGAACTGCACGCGGCCGGCT
GCACCAAGCTGTTTTCCGAGAAGATCACCGGCACCAGGCGCGACCGCCCGGAGCTGGCCAGGATGCTTGA
CCACCTACGCCCTGGCGACGTTGTGACAGTGACCAGGCTAGACCGCCTGGCCCGCAGCACCCGCGACCTA
CTGGACATTGCCGAGCGCATCCAGGAGGCCGGCGCGGGCCTGCGTAGCCTGGCAGAGCCGTGGGCCGACA
CCACCACGCCGGCCGGCCGCATGGTGTTGACCGTGTTCGCCGGCATTGCCGAGTTCGAGCGTTCCCTAAT
CATCGACCGCACCCGGAGCGGGCGCGAGGCCGCCAAGGCCCGAGGCGTGAAGTTTGGCCCCCGCCCTACC
CTCACCCCGGCACAGATCGCGCACGCCCGCGAGCTGATCGACCAGGAAGGCCGCACCGTGAAAGAGGCGG
CTGCACTGCTTGGCGTGCATCGCTCGACCCTGTACCGCGCACTTGAGCGCAGCGAGGAAGTGACGCCCAC
CGAGGCCAGGCGGCGCGGTGCCTTCCGTGAGGACGCATTGACCGAGGCCGACGCCCTGGCGGCCGCCGAG
AATGAACGCCAAGAGGAACAAGCATGAAACCGCACCAGGACGGCCAGGACGAACCGTTTTTCATTACCGA
AGAGATCGAGGCGGAGATGATCGCGGCCGGGTACGTGTTCGAGCCGCCCGCGCACGTCTCAACCGTGCGG
CTGCATGAAATCCTGGCCGGTTTGTCTGATGCCAAGCTGGCGGCCTGGCCGGCCAGCTTGGCCGCTGAAG
AAACCGAGCGCCGCCGTCTAAAAAGGTGATGTGTATTTGAGTAAAACAGCTTGCGTCATGCGGTCGCTGC
GTATATGATGCGATGAGTAAATAAACAAATACGCAAGGGGAACGCATGAAGGTTATCGCTGTACTTAACC
AGAAAGGCGGGTCAGGCAAGACGACCATCGCAACCCATCTAGCCCGCGCCCTGCAACTCGCCGGGGCCGA
TGTTCTGTTAGTCGATTCCGATCCCCAGGGCAGTGCCCGCGATTGGGCGGCCGTGCGGGAAGATCAACCG
CTAACCGTTGTCGGCATCGACCGCCCGACGATTGACCGCGACGTGAAGGCCATCGGCCGGCGCGACTTCG
TAGTGATCGACGGAGCGCCCCAGGCGGCGGACTTGGCTGTGTCCGCGATCAAGGCAGCCGACTTCGTGCT
GATTCCGGTGCAGCCAAGCCCTTACGACATATGGGCCACCGCCGACCTGGTGGAGCTGGTTAAGCAGCGC
ATTGAGGTCACGGATGGAAGGCTACAAGCGGCCTTTGTCGTGTCGCGGGCGATCAAAGGCACGCGCATCG
GCGGTGAGGTTGCCGAGGCGCTGGCCGGGTACGAGCTGCCCATTCTTGAGTCCCGTATCACGCAGCGCGT
GAGCTACCCAGGCACTGCCGCCGCCGGCACAACCGTTCTTGAATCAGAACCCGAGGGCGACGCTGCCCGC
GAGGTCCAGGCGCTGGCCGCTGAAATTAAATCAAAACTCATTTGAGTTAATGAGGTAAAGAGAAAATGAG
CAAAAGCACAAACACGCTAAGTGCCGGCCGTCCGAGCGCACGCAGCAGCAAGGCTGCAACGTTGGCCAGC
CTGGCAGACACGCCAGCCATGAAGCGGGTCAACTTTCAGTTGCCGGCGGAGGATCACACCAAGCTGAAGA
TGTACGCGGTACGCCAAGGCAAGACCATTACCGAGCTGCTATCTGAATACATCGCGCAGCTACCAGAGTA
AATGAGCAAATGAATAAATGAGTAGATGAATTTTAGCGGCTAAAGGAGGCGGCATGGAAAATCAAGAACA
ACCAGGCACCGACGCCGTGGAATGCCCCATGTGTGGAGGAACGGGCGGTTGGCCAGGCGTAAGCGGCTGG
GTTGTCTGCCGGCCCTGCAATGGCACTGGAACCCCCAAGCCCGAGGAATCGGCGTGAGCGGTCGCAAACC
ATCCGGCCCGGTACAAATCGGCGCGGCGCTGGGTGATGACCTGGTGGAGAAGTTGAAGGCCGCGCAGGCC
GCCCAGCGGCAACGCATCGAGGCAGAAGCACGCCCCGGTGAATCGTGGCAAGCGGCCGCTGATCGAATCC
GCAAAGAATCCCGGCAACCGCCGGCAGCCGGTGCGCCGTCGATTAGGAAGCCGCCCAAGGGCGACGAGCA
ACCAGATTTTTTCGTTCCGATGCTCTATGACGTGGGCACCCGCGATAGTCGCAGCATCATGGACGTGGCC
GTTTTCCGTCTGTCGAAGCGTGACCGACGAGCTGGCGAGGTGATCCGCTACGAGCTTCCAGACGGGCACG
TAGAGGTTTCCGCAGGGCCGGCCGGCATGGCCAGTGTGTGGGATTACGACCTGGTACTGATGGCGGTTTC
CCATCTAACCGAATCCATGAACCGATACCGGGAAGGGAAGGGAGACAAGCCCGGCCGCGTGTTCCGTCCA
CACGTTGCGGACGTACTCAAGTTCTGCCGGCGAGCCGATGGCGGAAAGCAGAAAGACGACCTGGTAGAAA
CCTGCATTCGGTTAAACACCACGCACGTTGCCATGCAGCGTACGAAGAAGGCCAAGAACGGCCGCCTGGT
GACGGTATCCGAGGGTGAAGCCTTGATTAGCCGCTACAAGATCGTAAAGAGCGAAACCGGGCGGCCGGAG
TACATCGAGATCGAGCTAGCTGATTGGATGTACCGCGAGATCACAGAAGGCAAGAACCCGGACGTGCTGA
CGGTTCACCCCGATTACTTTTTGATCGATCCCGGCATCGGCCGTTTTCTCTACCGCCTGGCACGCCGCGC
CGCAGGCAAGGCAGAAGCCAGATGGTTGTTCAAGACGATCTACGAACGCAGTGGCAGCGCCGGAGAGTTC
AAGAAGTTCTGTTTCACCGTGCGCAAGCTGATCGGGTCAAATGACCTGCCGGAGTACGATTTGAAGGAGG
AGGCGGGGCAGGCTGGCCCGATCCTAGTCATGCGCTACCGCAACCTGATCGAGGGCGAAGCATCCGCCGG
TTCCTAATGTACGGAGCAGATGCTAGGGCAAATTGCCCTAGCAGGGGAAAAAGGTCGAAAAGGTCTCTTT
CCTGTGGATAGCACGTACATTGGGAACCCAAAGCCGTACATTGGGAACCGGAACCCGTACATTGGGAACC
CAAAGCCGTACATTGGGAACCGGTCACACATGTAAGTGACTGATATAAAAGAGAAAAAAGGCGATTTTTC
CGCCTAAAACTCTTTAAAACTTATTAAAACTCTTAAAACCCGCCTGGCCTGTGCATAACTGTCTGGCCAG
CGCACAGCCGAAGAGCTGCAAAAAGCGCCTACCCTTCGGTCGCTGCGCTCCCTACGCCCCGCCGCTTCGC
GTCGGCCTATCGCGGCCGCTGGCCGCTCAAAAATGGCTGGCCTACGGCCAGGCAATCTACCAGGGCGCGG
ACAAGCCGCGCCGTCGCCACTCGACCGCCGGCGCCCACATCAAGGCACCCTGCCTCGCGCGTTTCGGTGA
TGACGGTGAAAACCTCTGACACATGCAGCTCCCGGAGACGGTCACAGCTTGTCTGTAAGCGGATGCCGGG
AGCAGACAAGCCCGTCAGGGCGCGTCAGCGGGTGTTGGCGGGTGTCGGGGCGCAGCCATGACCCAGTCAC
GTAGCGATAGCGGAGTGTATACTGGCTTAACTATGCGGCATCAGAGCAGATTGTACTGAGAGTGCACCAT
ATGCGGTGTGAAATACCGCACAGATGCGTAAGGAGAAAATACCGCATCAGGCGCTCTTCCGCTTCCTCGC
TCACTGACTCGCTGCGCTCGGTCGTTCGGCTGCGGCGAGCGGTATCAGCTCACTCAAAGGCGGTAATACG
GTTATCCACAGAATCAGGGGATAACGCAGGAAAGAACATGTGAGCAAAAGGCCAGCAAAAGGCCAGGAAC
CGTAAAAAGGCCGCGTTGCTGGCGTTTTTCCATAGGCTCCGCCCCCCTGACGAGCATCACAAAAATCGAC
GCTCAAGTCAGAGGTGGCGAAACCCGACAGGACTATAAAGATACCAGGCGTTTCCCCCTGGAAGCTCCCT
CGTGCGCTCTCCTGTTCCGACCCTGCCGCTTACCGGATACCTGTCCGCCTTTCTCCCTTCGGGAAGCGTG
GCGCTTTCTCATAGCTCACGCTGTAGGTATCTCAGTTCGGTGTAGGTCGTTCGCTCCAAGCTGGGCTGTG
TGCACGAACCCCCCGTTCAGCCCGACCGCTGCGCCTTATCCGGTAACTATCGTCTTGAGTCCAACCCGGT
AAGACACGACTTATCGCCACTGGCAGCAGCCACTGGTAACAGGATTAGCAGAGCGAGGTATGTAGGCGGT
GCTACAGAGTTCTTGAAGTGGTGGCCTAACTACGGCTACACTAGAAGGACAGTATTTGGTATCTGCGCTC
TGCTGAAGCCAGTTACCTTCGGAAAAAGAGTTGGTAGCTCTTGATCCGGCAAACAAACCACCGCTGGTAG
CGGTGGTTTTTTTGTTTGCAAGCAGCAGATTACGCGCAGAAAAAAAGGATCTCAAGAAGATCCTTTGATC
TTTTCTACGGGGTCTGACGCTCAGTGGAACGAAAACTCACGTTAAGGGATTTTGGTCATGCATGATATAT
CTCCCAATTTGTGTAGGGCTTATTATGCACGCTTAAAAATAATAAAAGCAGACTTGACCTGATAGTTTGG
CTGTGAGCAATTATGTGCTTAGTGCATCTAACGCTTGAGTTAAGCCGCGCCGCGAAGCGGCGTCGGCTTG
AACGAATTTCTAGCTAGACATTATTTGCCGACTACCTTGGTGATCTCGCCTTTCACGTAGTGGACAAATT
CTTCCAACTGATCTGCGCGCGAGGCCAAGCGATCTTCTTCTTGTCCAAGATAAGCCTGTCTAGCTTCAAG
TATGACGGGCTGATACTGGGCCGGCAGGCGCTCCATTGCCCAGTCGGCAGCGACATCCTTCGGCGCGATT
TTGCCGGTTACTGCGCTGTACCAAATGCGGGACAACGTAAGCACTACATTTCGCTCATCGCCAGCCCAGT
CGGGCGGCGAGTTCCATAGCGTTAAGGTTTCATTTAGCGCCTCAAATAGATCCTGTTCAGGAACCGGATC
AAAGAGTTCCTCCGCCGCTGGACCTACCAAGGCAACGCTATGTTCTCTTGCTTTTGTCAGCAAGATAGCC
AGATCAATGTCGATCGTGGCTGGCTCGAAGATACCTGCAAGAATGTCATTGCGCTGCCATTCTCCAAATT
GCAGTTCGCGCTTAGCTGGATAACGCCACGGAATGATGTCGTCGTGCACAACAATGGTGACTTCTACAGC
GCGGAGAATCTCGCTCTCTCCAGGGGAAGCCGAAGTTTCCAAAAGGTCGTTGATCAAAGCTCGCCGCGTT
GTTTCATCAAGCCTTACGGTCACCGTAACCAGCAAATCAATATCACTGTGTGGCTTCAGGCCGCCATCCA
CTGCGGAGCCGTACAAATGTACGGCCAGCAACGTCGGTTCGAGATGGCGCTCGATGACGCCAACTACCTC
TGATAGTTGAGTCGATACTTCGGCGATCACCGCTTCCCCCATGATGTTTAACTTTGTTTTAGGGCGACTG
CCCTGCTGCGTAACATCGTTGCTGCTCCATAACATCAAACATCGACCCACGGCGTAACGCGCTTGCTGCT
TGGATGCCCGAGGCATAGACTGTACCCCAAAAAAACAGTCATAACAAGCCATGAAAACCGCCACTGCGCC
GTTACCACCGCTGCGTTCGGTCAAGGTTCTGGACCAGTTGCGTGAGCGCATACGCTACTTGCATTACAGC
TTACGAACCGAACAGGCTTATGTCCACTGGGTTCGTGCCCGAATTGATCACAGGCAGCAACGCTCTGTCA
TCGTTACAATCAACATGCTACCCTCCGCGAGATCATCCGTGTTTCAAACCCGGCAGCTTAGTTGCCGTTC
TTCCGAATAGCATCGGTAACATGAGCAAAGTCTGCCGCCTTACAACGGCTCTCCCGCTGACGCCGTCCCG
GACTGATGGGCTGCCTGTATCGAGTGGTGATTTTGTGCCGAGCTGCCGGTCGGGGAGCTGTTGGCTGGCT
GGTGGCAGGATATATTGTGGTGTAAACAAATTGACGCTTAGACAACTTAATAACACATTGCGGACGTTTT
TAATGTACTGAATTAACGCCGAATTGAATTATCAGCTTGCATGCCGGTCGATCTAGTAACATAGATGACA
CCGCGCGCGATAATTTATCCTAGTTTGCGCGCTATATTTTGTTTTCTATCGCGTATTAAATGTATAATTG
CGGGACTCTAATCATAAAAACCCATCTCATAAATAACGTCATGCATTACATGTTAATTATTACATGCTTA
ACGTAATTCAACAGAAATTATATGATAATCATCGCAAGACCGGCAACAGGATTCAATCTTAAGAAACTTT
ATTGCCAAATGTTTGAACGATCTGCTTGACTCTAGGGGTCATCAGATTTCGGTGACGGGCAGGACCGGAC
GGGGCGGCACCGGCAGGCTGAAGTCCAGCTGCCAGAAACCCACGTCATGCCAGTTCCCGTGCTTGAAGCC
GGCCGCCCGCAGCATGCCGCGGGGGGCATATCCGAGCGCCTCGTGCATGCGCACGCTCGGGTCGTTGGGC
AGCCCGATGACAGCGACCACGCTCTTGAAGCCCTGTGCCTCCAGGGACTTCAGAAGGTGGGTGTAGAGCG
TGGAGCCCAGTCCCGTCCGCTGGTGGCGGGGGGAGACGTACACGGTCGACTCGGCCGTCCAGTCGTAGGC
GTTGCGTGCCTTCCAGGGACCCGCGTAGGCGATGCCGGCGACCTCGCCGTCCACCTCGGCGACGAGCCAG
GGATAGCGCTCCCGCAGACGGACGAGGTCGTCCGTCCACTCCTGCGGTTCCTGCGGCTCGGTACGGAAGT
TGACCGTGCTTGTCTCGATGTAGTGGTTGACGATGGTGCAGACCGCCGGCATGTCCGCCTCGGTGGCACG
GCGGATGTCGGCCGGGCGTCGTTCTGGGCTCATGGTAGATCCCCTCGATCGAGTTGAGAGTGAATATGAG
ACTCTAATTGGATACCGAGGGGAATTTATGGAACGTCAGTGGAGCATTTTTGACAAGAAATATTTGCTAG
CTGATAGTGACCTTAGGCGACTTTTGAACGCGCAATAATGGTTTCTGACGTATGTGCTTAGCTCATTAAA
CTCCAGAAACCCGCGGCTCAGTGGCTCCTTCAACGTTGCGGTTCTGTCAGTTCCAAACGTAAAACGGCTT
GTCCCGCGTCATCGGCGGGGGTCATAACGTGACTCCCTTAATTCTCCGCTCATGATCGATAATT
Features (pLannotate 1.2.2; 25 found; start..end, strand, type, name):
      5..25      -  protein_bind   attB4: mutant version of attB; core recombination site for the Gateway® BP reaction BP Clonase™
     59..430     +  CDS            HST (fragment): HSTC_ARATH - Also known as HPT2, VTE2-2. Experimental evidence at protein level: Swiss-Prot protein existence level 1. Involved in the synthesis of plastoquinone-9. Can use both homogentisic acid and 2,5-dihydroxyphenylacetic acid gamma-lactone as prenyl acceptors, and solanesyl diphosphate > farnesyl diphosphate > geranylgeranyl diphosphate >> phytyl diphosphate as prenyl donors. Do not catalyze the decardoxylation of homogentisate uncoupled from prenylation. From Arabidopsis thaliana (Mouse-ear cress).
    582..665     +  CDS            HST (fragment): HSTC_ARATH - Also known as HPT2, VTE2-2. Experimental evidence at protein level: Swiss-Prot protein existence level 1. Involved in the synthesis of plastoquinone-9. Can use both homogentisic acid and 2,5-dihydroxyphenylacetic acid gamma-lactone as prenyl acceptors, and solanesyl diphosphate > farnesyl diphosphate > geranylgeranyl diphosphate >> phytyl diphosphate as prenyl donors. Do not catalyze the decardoxylation of homogentisate uncoupled from prenylation. From Arabidopsis thaliana (Mouse-ear cress).
    931..1005    +  CDS            HST (fragment): HSTC_ARATH - Also known as HPT2, VTE2-2. Experimental evidence at protein level: Swiss-Prot protein existence level 1. Involved in the synthesis of plastoquinone-9. Can use both homogentisic acid and 2,5-dihydroxyphenylacetic acid gamma-lactone as prenyl acceptors, and solanesyl diphosphate > farnesyl diphosphate > geranylgeranyl diphosphate >> phytyl diphosphate as prenyl donors. Do not catalyze the decardoxylation of homogentisate uncoupled from prenylation. From Arabidopsis thaliana (Mouse-ear cress).
   1695..1856    +  CDS            RECA (fragment): RECAC_ARATH - Experimental evidence at transcript level: Swiss-Prot protein existence level 2. Involved in recombination ability and DNA strand transfer activity. From Arabidopsis thaliana (Mouse-ear cress).
   1857..1922    +  CDS            3xFLAG: three tandem FLAG® epitope tags, followed by an enterokinase cleavage site
   1929..2435    +  CDS            avrBs3 (fragment): AVRB3_XANEU - Experimental evidence at protein level: Swiss-Prot protein existence level 1. Avirulence protein. Acts as a transcription factor in C.annuum plants. In susceptible plants lacking the Bs3 resistance gene induces expression of a number of genes, including genes homologous to a family of auxin-induced genes, alpha-expansin genes, pectate lyase, anthocyanidin glucoside rhamnosyl transferase and at least one transcription factor, UPA20. Their expression leads to plant hypertrophy in mesophyll cells, probably mainly mediated by UPA20 (PubMed:17962565). In resistant plants induces the h
   4230..4349    +  CDS            avrBs3 (fragment): AVRB3_XANEU - Experimental evidence at protein level: Swiss-Prot protein existence level 1. Avirulence protein. Acts as a transcription factor in C.annuum plants. In susceptible plants lacking the Bs3 resistance gene induces expression of a number of genes, including genes homologous to a family of auxin-induced genes, alpha-expansin genes, pectate lyase, anthocyanidin glucoside rhamnosyl transferase and at least one transcription factor, UPA20. Their expression leads to plant hypertrophy in mesophyll cells, probably mainly mediated by UPA20 (PubMed:17962565). In resistant plants induces the h
   4503..4994    +  CDS            tadA: TADA_ECOLI - Also known as yfhC. Experimental evidence at protein level: Swiss-Prot protein existence level 1. Catalyzes the deamination of adenosine to inosine at the wobble position 34 of tRNA(Arg2). Essential for cell viability. From Escherichia coli (strain K12).
   5088..5247    +  polyA_signal   CaMV poly(A) signal (fragment): cauliflower mosaic virus polyadenylation signal
   5341..5365    +  misc_feature   RB T-DNA repeat: right border repeat from nopaline C58 T-DNA
   5735..6136    +  CDS            Y4CG_SINFN (fragment): Protein inferred from homology: Swiss-Prot protein existence level 3. From Sinorhizobium fredii (strain NBRC 101917 / NGR234).
   6696..7325    +  CDS            pVS1 StaA: stability protein from the Pseudomonas plasmid pVS1 (Heeb et al., 2000)
   7754..8827    +  CDS            pVS1 RepA: replication protein from the Pseudomonas plasmid pVS1 (Heeb et al., 2000)
   8893..9087    +  rep_origin     pVS1 oriV: origin of replication for the Pseudomonas plasmid pVS1 (Heeb et al., 2000)
   9290..9329    +  CDS            rop (fragment): Rop protein, which maintains plasmids at low copy number; rop
   9431..9571    +  misc_feature   bom: basis of mobility region from pBR322
   9757..10345   -  rep_origin     ori: high-copy-number ColE1/pMB1/pBR322/pUC origin of replication
  10591..11378   -  CDS            SmR (fragment): aminoglycoside adenylyltransferase (Murphy, 1985); aadA; confers resistance to spectinomycin and streptomycin
  11389..11445   -  CDS            GmR (fragment): gentamycin acetyltransferase; aacC1; confers resistance to gentamycin
  11621..11644   -  promoter       Pc promoter (fragment): intI1 (promoter lies within the coding sequence); class 1 integron promoter
  11903..11927   +  misc_feature   LB T-DNA repeat: left border repeat from nopaline C58 T-DNA
  12020..12272   -  terminator     NOS terminator: nopaline synthase terminator and poly(A) signal
  12295..12843   -  CDS            bar: PAT_STRHY - Experimental evidence at protein level: Swiss-Prot protein existence level 1. Inactivates phosphinothricin (PPT) by transfer of an acetyl group from acetyl CoA. Can also acetylate demethylphosphinothricin but not PTT or glutamate. This enzyme is an effector of phosphinothricin tripeptide (PTT or bialaphos) resistance. From Streptomyces hygroscopicus. Introduced by genetic manipulation and expressed in glufosinate-tolerant maize by Dekalb Genetics.
  12885..13064   -  promoter       NOS promoter: nopaline synthase promoter
