[The description below was written by a language model from this plasmid's Addgene catalogue record and pLannotate feature annotations shown in this document.]
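Description:
pRPS5A-PTP-3Xflag-psa A Left-G1397_C ABE is a 13.2 kb Agrobacterium binary vector built on the pBAtC backbone for plant expression of one half of a TALE-based adenine base editor aimed at chloroplast DNA. It replicates in E. coli from a ColE1/pBR322-type origin (with bom and a rop remnant). The pVS1 oriV, RepA and StaA functions provide replication and stable maintenance in Agrobacterium. Bacterial selection is by spectinomycin through the aadA gene. Between the nopaline-type left and right T-DNA borders sits a NOS promoter–bar–NOS terminator cassette, which confers Basta (phosphinothricin) resistance for selecting transformed plants.

The name indicates that the payload is driven by the Arabidopsis RPS5A promoter. This promoter is not annotated as such; the region downstream of an attB4 Gateway site is instead matched to fragments of the Arabidopsis HST gene, which may simply reflect neighbouring genomic sequence. The open reading frame begins with a fragment of the chloroplast RecA protein, presumably serving as the plastid transit peptide (PTP), followed by a 3xFLAG epitope tag. Next come avrBs3-derived N- and C-terminal TALE segments flanking an unannotated stretch that presumably holds the custom repeat array. The frame ends with an E. coli TadA-derived deaminase, recorded as TadA 8e, ahead of a CaMV polyadenylation signal. The record also lists DddAtox, and the name points to the G1397 C-terminal split half; it is not separately annotated but could lie between the TALE C-terminus and TadA.

This is the "Left" arm directed at the plastid psaA gene. It is presumably used with a matching right-arm construct, so that the split DddA halves assemble at the target site and permit A-to-G editing of chloroplast DNA in Arabidopsis.
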