Addgene plasmid #189646: pRPS5A-PTP-3Xflag- psa A Left -G1397_C ABE
Purpose: psa A Left -G1397_C ABE
Depositing lab: Jin-Soo Kim. Depositing organization: Institute for Basic Science. Publication: Targeted A-to-G base editing of chloroplast DNA in plants. Mok YG, Hong S, Bae SJ, Cho SI, Kim JS. Nat Plants. 2022 Dec 1. doi: 10.1038/s41477-022-01279-8. PubMed 36456803.
Backbone
  Vector backbone: pBAtC
  Vector type: Plant Expression, TALEN
  Selectable markers: Basta
Growth in bacteria
  Bacterial resistance: Spectinomycin, 50 μg/mL
  Growth temperature: 37°C
  Growth strain: DH5alpha
  Copy number: Unknown
Gene/Insert
  Gene/Insert name: TALE and DddAtox and TadA 8e
  Species: A. thaliana (mustard weed)
Terms and licenses: Academic/Nonprofit Terms; Industry Terms: Not Available to Industry
How to cite: pRPS5A-PTP-3Xflag- psa A Left -G1397_C ABE was a gift from Jin-Soo Kim (Addgene plasmid # 189646 ; http://n2t.net/addgene:189646 ; RRID:Addgene_189646)
